Addgene plasmid #58904: piCRg Entry
Purpose: Cas9/gRNA Entry expression plasmid
Depositing lab: Danwei Huangfu. Depositing organization: Memorial Sloan-Kettering Cancer Center. Publication: An iCRISPR Platform for Rapid, Multiplexable, and Inducible Genome Editing in Human Pluripotent Stem Cells. Gonzalez F, Zhu Z, Shi ZD, Lelli K, Verma N, Li QV, Huangfu D. Cell Stem Cell. 2014 Jun 11. pii: S1934-5909(14)00205-7. doi: 10.1016/j.stem.2014.05.018. PubMed 24931489.
Backbone
  Vector backbone: Low copy
  Backbone manufacturer: home made
  Backbone size w/o insert (bp): 2570
  Total vector size (bp): 8302
  Modifications to backbone: inroduction of the pBR322 (low copy) origin of replication
  Vector type: Mammalian Expression
Growth in bacteria
  Bacterial resistance: Kanamycin, 50 μg/mL
  Growth temperature: 30°C
  Growth strain: Stbl3
  Copy number: Low Copy
Gene/Insert
  Gene/Insert name: hSpCas9
  Insert size (bp): 4101
Resource information
  A portion of this plasmid was derived from a plasmid made by: The human codon-optimized S. pyogenes Cas9 was amplified by PCR from plasmid pX260 (Cong et al.,Science. 2013). The chimeric U6-gRNA expression cassette was PCR amplified from pX330 (Cong et al.,Science. 2013).
Terms and licenses: Academic/Nonprofit Terms; Industry Terms: Not Available to Industry
How to cite: piCRg Entry was a gift from Danwei Huangfu (Addgene plasmid # 58904 ; http://n2t.net/addgene:58904 ; RRID:Addgene_58904)
