[The description below was written by a language model from this plasmid's Addgene catalogue record and pLannotate feature annotations shown in this document.]
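Description:
piCRg Entry is an 8.3 kb Gateway entry-type plasmid that carries a combined Cas9 and guide RNA expression unit for mammalian cells. It is built on a home-made low-copy backbone into which the pBR322 origin of replication was introduced. The feature table shows the ori together with the bom region and a fragment of rop, consistent with pBR322 ancestry. Selection in bacteria is by kanamycin, conferred by the Tn5 aminoglycoside phosphotransferase (NeoR/KanR). Leftover cloning-vector elements (T7 and SP6 promoters, lac promoter/operator, and lacZα and lacI fragments) flank the cassette and appear to have no role in its function.

The payload lies between attL1 and attL2 sites, so the whole unit can be moved into an attR-bearing destination vector by an LR recombination reaction. Within these sites is human codon-optimized Streptococcus pyogenes Cas9, annotated as contiguous N- and C-terminal portions that together form the full coding sequence. Cas9 is fused at its C-terminus to a nucleoplasmin bipartite nuclear localization signal and followed by a bGH polyadenylation signal. Downstream, a human U6 RNA polymerase III promoter drives a chimeric gRNA scaffold, with a second partial scaffold fragment annotated just after it. The record does not describe a specific targeting spacer, which fits an "entry" plasmid meant to receive one.

A human PGK promoter sits immediately upstream of attL1, outside the recombination cassette, where it is positioned to drive Cas9 from this plasmid. According to the record, Cas9 was derived from pX260 and the U6-gRNA cassette from pX330. The plasmid was made as part of the iCRISPR platform for genome editing in human pluripotent stem cells.
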