Features (pLannotate 1.2.2; 24 found; start..end, strand, type, name):
     11..53      +  CDS            rop (fragment): Rop protein, which maintains plasmids at low copy number; rop
    155..295     +  misc_feature   bom: basis of mobility region from pBR322
    481..1069    -  rep_origin     ori: high-copy-number ColE1/pMB1/pBR322/pUC origin of replication
   1140..1197    -  promoter       AmpR promoter (fragment): bla
   1224..1275    +  misc_feature   bom (fragment): basis of mobility region from pBR322
   1296..2090    -  CDS            NeoR/KanR: aminoglycoside phosphotransferase from Tn5; aph(3')-II (or nptII); confers resistance to neomycin, kanamycin, and G418 (Geneticin®)
   2122..2274    -  CDS            tnpA (fragment): TN5P_ECOLX - Also known as tnp. Experimental evidence at protein level: Swiss-Prot protein existence level 1. Mediates transposition of transposon Tn5 by a 'cut and paste' mechanism. First, the monomeric transposase binds the 19 bp inverted DNA repeats flanking the transposon. Then, dimerization of the DNA- bound transposase creates a synaptic DNA complex. After nicking of the first DNA strand, excision of the transposon proceeds through a series of intermediates. The transposase then mediates the insertion of the transposon at a new site by strand transfer. The activity of the wild- type tran
   2276..2299    -  CDS            lacZα (fragment): LacZα fragment of β-galactosidase; lacZ fragment
   2302..2320    +  promoter       T7 promoter: promoter for bacteriophage T7 RNA polymerase
   2337..2847    +  promoter       hPGK promoter: human phosphoglycerate kinase 1 promoter
   2858..2957    +  protein_bind   attL1: mutant version of attL; recombination site for the Gateway® LR reaction LR Clonase™
   3108..4709    +  CDS            Cas9(N): N-terminal portion of Streptococcus pyogenes Cas9 (Zetsche et al., 2015)
   4710..7208    +  CDS            Cas9(C): C-terminal portion of Streptococcus pyogenes Cas9 (Zetsche et al., 2015)
   7209..7256    +  CDS            nucleoplasmin NLS: bipartite nuclear localization signal from nucleoplasmin
   7290..7401    +  polyA_signal   bGH poly(A) signal: bovine growth hormone polyadenylation signal
   7506..7746    +  promoter       U6 promoter: RNA polymerase III promoter for human U6 snRNA
   7773..7848    +  misc_RNA       gRNA scaffold: guide RNA scaffold for the Streptococcus pyogenes CRISPR/Cas9 system
   7855..7898    +  misc_RNA       gRNA scaffold (fragment): guide RNA scaffold for the Streptococcus pyogenes CRISPR/Cas9 system
   7966..8065    -  protein_bind   attL2: mutant version of attL; recombination site for the Gateway® LR reaction LR Clonase™
   8114..8132    -  promoter       SP6 promoter: promoter for bacteriophage SP6 RNA polymerase
   8174..8190    -  protein_bind   lac operator: The lac repressor binds to the lac operator to inhibit transcription in E. coli. This inhibition can be relieved by adding lactose or isopropyl-β-D-thiogalactopyranoside (IPTG). lac repressor encoded by lacI
   8198..8228    -  promoter       lac promoter: promoter for the E. coli lac operon
   8243..8264    -  protein_bind   CAP binding site: CAP binding activates transcription in the presence of cAMP. E. coli catabolite activator protein
   8277..17      -  CDS            lacI (fragment) (across the origin): lac repressor; lacI; The lac repressor binds to the lac operator to inhibit transcription in E. coli. This inhibition can be relieved by adding lactose or isopropyl-β-D-thiogalactopyranoside (IPTG).
>Addgene plasmid #58904 | piCRg Entry | depositor full sequence | sequence record 91238 | piCRg Entry sequence 8302 bps
CCTGTCGTGCCAGCTGCCTCGCGCGTTTCGGTGATGACGGTGAAAACCTCTGACACATGCAGCTCCCGGA
GACGGTCACAGCTTGTCTGTAAGCGGATGCCGGGAGCAGACAAGCCCGTCAGGGCGCGTCAGCGGGTGTT
GGCGGGTGTCGGGGCGCAGCCATGACCCAGTCACGTAGCGATAGCGGAGTGTATACTGGCTTAACTATGC
GGCATCAGAGCAGATTGTACTGAGAGTGCACCATATGCGGTGTGAAATACCGCACAGATGCGTAAGGAGA
AAATACCGCATCAGGCGCTCTTCCGCTTCCTCGCTCACTGACTCGCTGCGCTCGGTCGTTCGGCTGCGGC
GAGCGGTATCAGCTCACTCAAAGGCGGTAATACGGTTATCCACAGAATCAGGGGATAACGCAGGAAAGAA
CATGTGAGCAAAAGGCCAGCAAAAGGCCAGGAACCGTAAAAAGGCCGCGTTGCTGGCGTTTTTCCATAGG
CTCCGCCCCCCTGACGAGCATCACAAAAATCGACGCTCAAGTCAGAGGTGGCGAAACCCGACAGGACTAT
AAAGATACCAGGCGTTTCCCCCTGGAAGCTCCCTCGTGCGCTCTCCTGTTCCGACCCTGCCGCTTACCGG
ATACCTGTCCGCCTTTCTCCCTTCGGGAAGCGTGGCGCTTTCTCATAGCTCACGCTGTAGGTATCTCAGT
TCGGTGTAGGTCGTTCGCTCCAAGCTGGGCTGTGTGCACGAACCCCCCGTTCAGCCCGACCGCTGCGCCT
TATCCGGTAACTATCGTCTTGAGTCCAACCCGGTAAGACACGACTTATCGCCACTGGCAGCAGCCACTGG
TAACAGGATTAGCAGAGCGAGGTATGTAGGCGGTGCTACAGAGTTCTTGAAGTGGTGGCCTAACTACGGC
TACACTAGAAGGACAGTATTTGGTATCTGCGCTCTGCTGAAGCCAGTTACCTTCGGAAAAAGAGTTGGTA
GCTCTTGATCCGGCAAACAAACCACCGCTGGTAGCGGTGGTTTTTTTGTTTGCAAGCAGCAGATTACGCG
CAGAAAAAAAGGATCTCAAGAAGATCCTTTGATCTTTTCTACGGGGTCTGACGCTCAGTGGAACGAAAAC
TCACGTTAAGGGATTTTGGTCATGAGCGGATACATATTTGAATGTATTTAGAAAAATAAACAAATAGGGG
TTCCGCGCACATTTCCCCGAAAAGTGCCACCTGTATGCGGTGTGAAATACCGCACAGATGCGTAAGGAGA
AAATACCGCATCAGGAAATTGTAAGCGTTAATAATTCAGAAGAACTCGTCAAGAAGGCGATAGAAGGCGA
TGCGCTGCGAATCGGGAGCGGCGATACCGTAAAGCACGAGGAAGCGGTCAGCCCATTCGCCGCCAAGCTC
TTCAGCAATATCACGGGTAGCCAACGCTATGTCCTGATAGCGGTCCGCCACACCCAGCCGGCCACAGTCG
ATGAATCCAGAAAAGCGGCCATTTTCCACCATGATATTCGGCAAGCAGGCATCGCCATGGGTCACGACGA
GATCCTCGCCGTCGGGCATGCTCGCCTTGAGCCTGGCGAACAGTTCGGCTGGCGCGAGCCCCTGATGCTC
TTCGTCCAGATCATCCTGATCGACAAGACCGGCTTCCATCCGAGTACGTGCTCGCTCGATGCGATGTTTC
GCTTGGTGGTCGAATGGGCAGGTAGCCGGATCAAGCGTATGCAGCCGCCGCATTGCATCAGCCATGATGG
ATACTTTCTCGGCAGGAGCAAGGTGAGATGACAGGAGATCCTGCCCCGGCACTTCGCCCAATAGCAGCCA
GTCCCTTCCCGCTTCAGTGACAACGTCGAGCACAGCTGCGCAAGGAACGCCCGTCGTGGCCAGCCACGAT
AGCCGCGCTGCCTCGTCTTGCAGTTCATTCAGGGCACCGGACAGGTCGGTCTTGACAAAAAGAACCGGGC
GCCCCTGCGCTGACAGCCGGAACACGGCGGCATCAGAGCAGCCGATTGTCTGTTGTGCCCAGTCATAGCC
GAATAGCCTCTCCACCCAAGCGGCCGGAGAACCTGCGTGCAATCCATCTTGTTCAATCATGCGAAACGAT
CCTCATCCTGTCTCTTGATCAGAGCTTGATCCCCTGCGCCATCAGATCCTTGGCGGCGAGAAAGCCATCC
AGTTTACTTTGCAGGGCTTCCCAACCTTACCAGAGGGCGCCCCAGCTGGCAATTCCGGTTCGCTTGCTGT
CCATAAAACCGCCCAGTCTAGCTATCGCCATGTAAGTTGTAAAACGACGGCCAGTGAATTGTAATACGAC
TCACTATAGGGCGAATTGAAATCCACGGGGTTGGGGTTGCGCCTTTTCCAAGGCAGCCCTGGGTTTGCGC
AGGGACGCGGCTGCTCTGGGCGTGGTTCCGGGAAACGCAGCGGCGCCGACCCTGGGTCTCGCACATTCTT
CACGTCCGTTCGCAGCGTCACCCGGATCTTCGCCGCTACCCTTGTGGGCCCCCCGGCGACGCTTCCTGCT
CCGCCCCTAAGTCGGGAAGGTTCCTTGCGGTTCGCGGCGTGCCGGACGTGACAAACGGAAGCCGCACGTC
TCACTAGTACCCTCGCAGACGGACAGCGCCAGGGAGCAATGGCAGCGCGCCGACCGCGATGGGCTGTGGC
CAATAGCGGCTGCTCAGCAGGGCGCGCCGAGAGCAGCGGCCGGGAAGGGGCGGTGCGGGAGGCGGGGTGT
GGGGCGGTAGTGTGGGCCCTGTTCCTGCCCGCGCGGTGTTCCGCATTCTGCAAGCCTCCGGAGCGCACGT
CGGCAGTCGGCTCCCTCGTTGACCGAATCACCGACCTCTCTCCCCAGGGATCCCCCCCAAATAATGATTT
TATTTTGACTGATAGTGACCTGTTCGTTGCAACAAATTGATGAGCAATGCTTTTTTATAATGCCAACTTT
GTACAAAAAAGCAGGCTCCGCGGTTTTCAGGTTGGACCGGTGCCACCATGGACTATAAGGACCACGACGG
AGACTACAAGGATCATGATATTGATTACAAAGACGATGACGATAAGATGGCCCCAAAGAAGAAGCGGAAG
GTCGGTATCCACGGAGTCCCAGCAGCCGACAAGAAGTACAGCATCGGCCTGGACATCGGCACCAACTCTG
TGGGCTGGGCCGTGATCACCGACGAGTACAAGGTGCCCAGCAAGAAATTCAAGGTGCTGGGCAACACCGA
CCGGCACAGCATCAAGAAGAACCTGATCGGAGCCCTGCTGTTCGACAGCGGCGAAACAGCCGAGGCCACC
CGGCTGAAGAGAACCGCCAGAAGAAGATACACCAGACGGAAGAACCGGATCTGCTATCTGCAAGAGATCT
TCAGCAACGAGATGGCCAAGGTGGACGACAGCTTCTTCCACAGACTGGAAGAGTCCTTCCTGGTGGAAGA
GGATAAGAAGCACGAGCGGCACCCCATCTTCGGCAACATCGTGGACGAGGTGGCCTACCACGAGAAGTAC
CCCACCATCTACCACCTGAGAAAGAAACTGGTGGACAGCACCGACAAGGCCGACCTGCGGCTGATCTATC
TGGCCCTGGCCCACATGATCAAGTTCCGGGGCCACTTCCTGATCGAGGGCGACCTGAACCCCGACAACAG
CGACGTGGACAAGCTGTTCATCCAGCTGGTGCAGACCTACAACCAGCTGTTCGAGGAAAACCCCATCAAC
GCCAGCGGCGTGGACGCCAAGGCCATCCTGTCTGCCAGACTGAGCAAGAGCAGACGGCTGGAAAATCTGA
TCGCCCAGCTGCCCGGCGAGAAGAAGAATGGCCTGTTCGGAAACCTGATTGCCCTGAGCCTGGGCCTGAC
CCCCAACTTCAAGAGCAACTTCGACCTGGCCGAGGATGCCAAACTGCAGCTGAGCAAGGACACCTACGAC
GACGACCTGGACAACCTGCTGGCCCAGATCGGCGACCAGTACGCCGACCTGTTTCTGGCCGCCAAGAACC
TGTCCGACGCCATCCTGCTGAGCGACATCCTGAGAGTGAACACCGAGATCACCAAGGCCCCCCTGAGCGC
CTCTATGATCAAGAGATACGACGAGCACCACCAGGACCTGACCCTGCTGAAAGCTCTCGTGCGGCAGCAG
CTGCCTGAGAAGTACAAAGAGATTTTCTTCGACCAGAGCAAGAACGGCTACGCCGGCTACATTGACGGCG
GAGCCAGCCAGGAAGAGTTCTACAAGTTCATCAAGCCCATCCTGGAAAAGATGGACGGCACCGAGGAACT
GCTCGTGAAGCTGAACAGAGAGGACCTGCTGCGGAAGCAGCGGACCTTCGACAACGGCAGCATCCCCCAC
CAGATCCACCTGGGAGAGCTGCACGCCATTCTGCGGCGGCAGGAAGATTTTTACCCATTCCTGAAGGACA
ACCGGGAAAAGATCGAGAAGATCCTGACCTTCCGCATCCCCTACTACGTGGGCCCTCTGGCCAGGGGAAA
CAGCAGATTCGCCTGGATGACCAGAAAGAGCGAGGAAACCATCACCCCCTGGAACTTCGAGGAAGTGGTG
GACAAGGGCGCTTCCGCCCAGAGCTTCATCGAGCGGATGACCAACTTCGATAAGAACCTGCCCAACGAGA
AGGTGCTGCCCAAGCACAGCCTGCTGTACGAGTACTTCACCGTGTATAACGAGCTGACCAAAGTGAAATA
CGTGACCGAGGGAATGAGAAAGCCCGCCTTCCTGAGCGGCGAGCAGAAAAAGGCCATCGTGGACCTGCTG
TTCAAGACCAACCGGAAAGTGACCGTGAAGCAGCTGAAAGAGGACTACTTCAAGAAAATCGAGTGCTTCG
ACTCCGTGGAAATCTCCGGCGTGGAAGATCGGTTCAACGCCTCCCTGGGCACATACCACGATCTGCTGAA
AATTATCAAGGACAAGGACTTCCTGGACAATGAGGAAAACGAGGACATTCTGGAAGATATCGTGCTGACC
CTGACACTGTTTGAGGACAGAGAGATGATCGAGGAACGGCTGAAAACCTATGCCCACCTGTTCGACGACA
AAGTGATGAAGCAGCTGAAGCGGCGGAGATACACCGGCTGGGGCAGGCTGAGCCGGAAGCTGATCAACGG
CATCCGGGACAAGCAGTCCGGCAAGACAATCCTGGATTTCCTGAAGTCCGACGGCTTCGCCAACAGAAAC
TTCATGCAGCTGATCCACGACGACAGCCTGACCTTTAAAGAGGACATCCAGAAAGCCCAGGTGTCCGGCC
AGGGCGATAGCCTGCACGAGCACATTGCCAATCTGGCCGGCAGCCCCGCCATTAAGAAGGGCATCCTGCA
GACAGTGAAGGTGGTGGACGAGCTCGTGAAAGTGATGGGCCGGCACAAGCCCGAGAACATCGTGATCGAA
ATGGCCAGAGAGAACCAGACCACCCAGAAGGGACAGAAGAACAGCCGCGAGAGAATGAAGCGGATCGAAG
AGGGCATCAAAGAGCTGGGCAGCCAGATCCTGAAAGAACACCCCGTGGAAAACACCCAGCTGCAGAACGA
GAAGCTGTACCTGTACTACCTGCAGAATGGGCGGGATATGTACGTGGACCAGGAACTGGACATCAACCGG
CTGTCCGACTACGATGTGGACCATATCGTGCCTCAGAGCTTTCTGAAGGACGACTCCATCGACAACAAGG
TGCTGACCAGAAGCGACAAGAACCGGGGCAAGAGCGACAACGTGCCCTCCGAAGAGGTCGTGAAGAAGAT
GAAGAACTACTGGCGGCAGCTGCTGAACGCCAAGCTGATTACCCAGAGAAAGTTCGACAATCTGACCAAG
GCCGAGAGAGGCGGCCTGAGCGAACTGGATAAGGCCGGCTTCATCAAGAGACAGCTGGTGGAAACCCGGC
AGATCACAAAGCACGTGGCACAGATCCTGGACTCCCGGATGAACACTAAGTACGACGAGAATGACAAGCT
GATCCGGGAAGTGAAAGTGATCACCCTGAAGTCCAAGCTGGTGTCCGATTTCCGGAAGGATTTCCAGTTT
TACAAAGTGCGCGAGATCAACAACTACCACCACGCCCACGACGCCTACCTGAACGCCGTCGTGGGAACCG
CCCTGATCAAAAAGTACCCTAAGCTGGAAAGCGAGTTCGTGTACGGCGACTACAAGGTGTACGACGTGCG
GAAGATGATCGCCAAGAGCGAGCAGGAAATCGGCAAGGCTACCGCCAAGTACTTCTTCTACAGCAACATC
ATGAACTTTTTCAAGACCGAGATTACCCTGGCCAACGGCGAGATCCGGAAGCGGCCTCTGATCGAGACAA
ACGGCGAAACCGGGGAGATCGTGTGGGATAAGGGCCGGGATTTTGCCACCGTGCGGAAAGTGCTGAGCAT
GCCCCAAGTGAATATCGTGAAAAAGACCGAGGTGCAGACAGGCGGCTTCAGCAAAGAGTCTATCCTGCCC
AAGAGGAACAGCGATAAGCTGATCGCCAGAAAGAAGGACTGGGACCCTAAGAAGTACGGCGGCTTCGACA
GCCCCACCGTGGCCTATTCTGTGCTGGTGGTGGCCAAAGTGGAAAAGGGCAAGTCCAAGAAACTGAAGAG
TGTGAAAGAGCTGCTGGGGATCACCATCATGGAAAGAAGCAGCTTCGAGAAGAATCCCATCGACTTTCTG
GAAGCCAAGGGCTACAAAGAAGTGAAAAAGGACCTGATCATCAAGCTGCCTAAGTACTCCCTGTTCGAGC
TGGAAAACGGCCGGAAGAGAATGCTGGCCTCTGCCGGCGAACTGCAGAAGGGAAACGAACTGGCCCTGCC
CTCCAAATATGTGAACTTCCTGTACCTGGCCAGCCACTATGAGAAGCTGAAGGGCTCCCCCGAGGATAAT
GAGCAGAAACAGCTGTTTGTGGAACAGCACAAGCACTACCTGGACGAGATCATCGAGCAGATCAGCGAGT
TCTCCAAGAGAGTGATCCTGGCCGACGCTAATCTGGACAAAGTGCTGTCCGCCTACAACAAGCACCGGGA
TAAGCCCATCAGAGAGCAGGCCGAGAATATCATCCACCTGTTTACCCTGACCAATCTGGGAGCCCCTGCC
GCCTTCAAGTACTTTGACACCACCATCGACCGGAAGAGGTACACCAGCACCAAAGAGGTGCTGGACGCCA
CCCTGATCCACCAGAGCATCACCGGCCTGTACGAGACACGGATCGACCTGTCTCAGCTGGGAGGCGACAA
AAGGCCGGCGGCCACGAAAAAGGCCGGCCAGGCAAAAAAGAAAAAGTAAGAATTCCTAGAGCTCGCTGAT
CAGCCTCGACTGTGCCTTCTAGTTGCCAGCCATCTGTTGTTTGCCCCTCCCCCGTGCCTTCCTTGACCCT
GGAAGGTGCCACTCCCACTGTCCTTTCCTAATAAAATGAGGAAATTGCATCGCATTGTCTGAGTAGGTGT
CATTCTATTCTGGGGGGTGGGGTGGGGCAGGACAGCAAGGGGGAGGATTGGGAAGAGAATAGCAGGCATG
CTGGGGAGCGGCCGCGAGGGCCTATTTCCCATGATTCCTTCATATTTGCATATACGATACAAGGCTGTTA
GAGAGATAATTGGAATTAATTTGACTGTAAACACAAAGATATTAGTACAAAATACGTGACGTAGAAAGTA
ATAATTTCTTGGGTAGTTTGCAGTTTTAAAATTATGTTTTAAAATGGACTATCATATGCTTACCGTAACT
TGAAAGTATTTCGATTTCTTGGCTTTATATATCTTGTGGAAAGGACGAAACACCGGGTCTTCGAGAAGAC
CTGTTTTAGAGCTAGAAATAGCAAGTTAAAATAAGGCTAGTCCGTTATCAACTTGAAAAAGTGGCACCGA
GTCGGTGCTTTTTTGTTTTAGAGCTAGAAATAGCAAGTTAAAATAAGGCTAGTCCGTTTTTAGCGCGTGC
GCCAATTCTGCAGACAAATGGCTCTAGAGGTACGAATTCAAGGGTGGGCGCGCCGACCCAGCTTTCTTGT
ACAAAGTTGGCATTATAAGAAAGCATTGCTTATCAATTTGTTGCAACGAACAGGTCACTATCAGTCAAAA
TAAAATCATTATTTGCCATCCAGATCCGAGCTCGGTACCAAGCTTGATGCATAGCTTGAGTATTCTATAG
TGTCACCTAAATAGCTTGGCGTAATCATGGTCATAGCTGTTTCCTGTGTGAAATTGTTATCCGCTCACAA
TTCCACACAACATACGAGCCGGAAGCATAAAGTGTAAAGCCTGGGGTGCCTAATGAGTGAGCTAACTCAC
ATTAATTGCGTTGCGCTCACTGCCCGCTTTCCAGTCGGGAAA
