>Addgene plasmid #58904 | piCRg Entry | addgene partial sequence | sequence record 95859 | hPGK-F 5'-GTGTTCCGCATTCTGCAAG-3'
ATCCCCCCCAAATAATGATTTTATTTTGACTGATAGTGACCTGTTCGTTGCAACAAATTGATGAGCAATG
CTTTTTTATAATGCCAACTTTGTACAAAAAAGCAGGCTCCGCGGTTTTCAGGTTGGACCGGTGCCACCAT
GGACTATAAGGACCACGACGGAGACTACAAGGATCATGATATTGATTACAAAGACGATGACGATAAGATG
GCCCCAAAGAAGAAGCGGAAGGTCGGTATCCACGGAGTCCCAGCAGCCGACAAGAAGTACAGCATCGGCC
TGGACATCGGCACCAACTCTGTGGGCTGGGCCGTGATCACCGACGAGTACAAGGTGCCCAGCAAGAAATT
CAAGGTGCTGGGCAACACCGACCGGCACAGCATCAAGAAGAACCTGATCGGAGCCCTGCTGTTCGACAGC
GGCGAAACAGCCGAGGCCACCCGGCTGAAGAGAACCGCCAGAAGAAGATACACCAGACGGAAGAACCGGA
TCTGCTATCTGCAAGAGATCTTCAGCAACGAGATGGCCAAGGTGGACGACAGCTTCTTCCACAGACTGGA
AGAGTCCTTCCTGGTGGAAGAGGATAAGAAGCACGAGCGGCACCCCATCTTCGGCAACATCGTGGACGAG
GTGGCCTACCACGAGAAGTACCCCACCATCTACCACCTGAGAAAGAAACTGGTGGACAGCACCGACAAGG
CCGACCTGCGGCTGATCTATCTGGCCCTGGCCCACATGATCAAGTTCCGGGGCCACTTCCTGATCGAGGG
CGACCTGAAC
