>Addgene plasmid #58904 | piCRg Entry | addgene partial sequence | sequence record 95861 | hU6-F 5'-GAGGGCCTATTTCCCATGATT-3'
TACGTGACGTAGAAAGTAATAATTTCTTGGGTAGTTTGCAGTTTTAAAATTATGTTTTAAAATGGACTAT
CATATGCTTACCGTAACTTGAAAGTATTTCGATTTCTTGGCTTTATATATCTTGTGGAAAGGACGAAACA
CCGGGTCTTCGAGAAGACCTGTTTTAGAGCTAGAAATAGCAAGTTAAAATAAGGCTAGTCCGTTATCAAC
TTGAAAAAGTGGCACCGAGTCGGTGCTTTTTTGTTTTAGAGCTAGAAATAGCAAGTTAAAATAAGGCTAG
TCCGTTTTTAGCGCGTGCGCCAATTCTGCAGACAAATGGCTCTAGAGGTACGAATTCAAGGGTGGGCGCG
CCGACCCAGCTTTCTTGTACAAAGTTGGCATTATAAGAAAGCATTGCTTATCAATTTGTTGCAACGAACA
GGTCACTATCAGTCAAAATAAAATCATTATTTGCCATCCAGATCCGAGCTCGGTACCAAGCTTGATGCAT
AGCTTGAGTATTCTATAGTGTCACCTAAATAGCTTGGCGTAATCATGGTCATAGCTGTTTCCTGTGTGAA
ATTGTTATCCGCTCACAATTCCACACAACATACGAGCCGGAAGCATAAAGTGTAAAGCCTGGGGTGC
