>Addgene plasmid #58904 | piCRg Entry | addgene partial sequence | sequence record 95862 | dCas9-R2 5'-GGGTTTCCACCAGCTGTCTC-3'
TAGGCCGCCTCTCTCGGCCTTGGTCAGATTGTCGAACTTTCTCTGGGTAATCAGCTTGGCGTTCAGCAGC
TGCCGCCAGTAGTTCTTCATCTTCTTCACGACCTCTTCGGAGGGCACGTTGTCGCTCTTGCCCCGGTTCT
TGTCGCTTCTGGTCAGCACCTTGTTGTCGATGGAGTCGTCCTTCAGAAAGCTCTGAGGCACGATATGGTC
CACATCGTAGTCGGACAGCCGGTTGATGTCCAGTTCCTGGTCCACGTACATATCCCGCCCATTCTGCAGG
TAGTACAGGTACAGCTTCTCGTTCTGCAGCTGGGTGTTTTCCACGGGGTGTTCTTTCAGGATCTGGCTGC
CCAGCTCTTTGATGCCCTCTTCGATCCGCTTCATTCTCTCGCGGCTGTTCTTCTGTCCCTTCTGGGTGGT
CTGGTTCTCTCTGGCCATTTCGATCACGATGTTCTCGGGCTTGTGCCGGCCCATCACTTTCACGAGCTCG
TCCACCACCTTCACTGTCTGCAGGATGCCCTTCTTAATGGCGGGGCTGCCGGCCAGATTGGCAATGTGCT
CGTGCAGGCTATCGCCCTGGCCGGACACCTGGGCTTTCTGGATGTCCTCTTTAAAGGTCAGGCTGTCGTC
GTGGATCAGCTGCATGAAGTTTCTGTTGGCGAAGCCGTCGGACTTCAGGAAATCCAGGATTGTCTTGCCG
GACTGCTTGTCCCGGATGCCGTTGATCAGCTTCCGGCTCAGCCTGCCCCAGCCGGTGTATCTC
