>Addgene plasmid #58904 | piCRg Entry | addgene partial sequence | sequence record 95863 | BGH-rev 5'-TAGAAGGCACAGTCGAGG-3'
TTTTCTTTTTTGCCTGGCCGGCCTTTTTCGTGGCCGCCGGCCTTTTGTCGCCTCCCAGCTGAGACAGGTC
GATCCGTGTCTCGTACAGGCCGGTGATGCTCTGGTGGATCAGGGTGGCGTCCAGCACCTCTTTGGTGCTG
GTGTACCTCTTCCGGTCGATGGTGGTGTCAAAGTACTTGAAGGCGGCAGGGGCTCCCAGATTGGTCAGGG
TAAACAGGTGGATGATATTCTCGGCCTGCTCTCTGATGGGCTTATCCCGGTGCTTGTTGTAGGCGGACAG
CACTTTGTCCAGATTAGCGTCGGCCAGGATCACTCTCTTGGAGAACTCGCTGATCTGCTCGATGATCTCG
TCCAGGTAGTGCTTGTGCTGTTCCACAAACAGCTGTTTCTGCTCATTATCCTCGGGGGAGCCCTTCAGCT
TCTCATAGTGGCTGGCCAGGTACAGGAAGTTCACATATTTGGAGGGCAGGGCCAGTTCGTTTCCCTTCTG
CAGTTCGCCGGCAGAGGCCAGCATTCTCTTCCGGCCGTTTTCCAGCTCGAACAGGGAGTACTTAGGCAGC
TTGATGATCAGGTCCTTTTTCACTTCTTTGTAGCCCTTGGCTTCCAGAAAGTCGATGGGATTCTTCTCGA
AGCTGCTTCTTTCCATGATGGTGATCCCCAGCAGCTCTTTCACACTCTTCAGTTTCTTG
